Addgene plasmid #86011: LVXN-Neo-NSD2-E1099K
Purpose: express NSD2 E1099K mutant in mammalian cells
Depositing lab: Darrin Stuart. Depositing organization: Novartis Institutes for Biomedical Research, Inc. Publication: Global chromatin profiling reveals NSD2 mutations in pediatric acute lymphoblastic leukemia. Jaffe JD, Wang Y, Chan HM, Zhang J, Huether R, Kryukov GV, Bhang HE, Taylor JE, Hu M, Englund NP, Yan F, Wang Z, Robert McDonald E 3rd, Wei L, Ma J, Easton J, Yu Z, deBeaumount R, Gibaja V, Venkatesan K, Schlegel R, Sellers WR, Keen N, Liu J, Caponigro G, Barretina J, Cooke VG, Mullighan C, Carr SA, Downing JR, Garraway LA, Stegmeier F. Nat Genet. 2013 Nov;45(11):1386-91. doi: 10.1038/ng.2777. Epub 2013 Sep 29. PubMed 24076604.
Backbone
  Vector backbone: UTF-8'en-us'pLVX-IRES-Neo_DS_SEQ
  Backbone manufacturer: Clontech
  Backbone size w/o insert (bp): 8316
  Total vector size (bp): 8316
  Vector type: Mammalian Expression
  Selectable markers: Neomycin (select with G418)
Growth in bacteria
  Bacterial resistance: Ampicillin, 100 μg/mL
  Growth temperature: 30°C
  Growth strain: NEB Stable
  Copy number: Low Copy
Gene/Insert
  Gene/Insert name: NSD2 E1099K mutant
  Species: H. sapiens (human)
  Insert size (bp): 4098
  Mutation: E1099K; K1002R (please see depositor comments below)
  GenBank ID: NM_001042424
  Entrez Gene: NSD2 (a.k.a. KMT3F, KMT3G, MMSET, RAUST, REIIBP, TRX5, WHS, WHSC1)
  Promoter: CMV
  Tag / fusion protein: Flag tag D Y K D D D D K (N terminal on insert)
  Cloning method: Unknown
  Sequencing primers: 5′ taggcgtgtacggtgggagg; 3′ aggtgtatcttatacacgt
Resource information
  A portion of this plasmid was derived from a plasmid made by: GNF
Terms and licenses: Academic/Nonprofit Terms; Industry Terms: Not Available to Industry
Depositor comments: Please note that mutation K1002R was found during Addgene's quality control. The depositor noted that this mutation does NOT affect plasmid function.
How to cite: LVXN-Neo-NSD2-E1099K was a gift from Darrin Stuart (Addgene plasmid # 86011 ; http://n2t.net/addgene:86011 ; RRID:Addgene_86011)
