[The description below was written by a language model from this plasmid's Addgene catalogue record.]
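Description:
LVXN-Neo-NSD2-E1099K is a mammalian expression plasmid built on the Clontech pLVX-IRES-Neo backbone, a lentiviral-type vector, although the catalogue entry lists it only as "Mammalian Expression" and no feature table is provided to confirm the individual viral elements. It is propagated in bacteria under ampicillin selection as a low-copy plasmid. It is maintained in a recombination-deficient stable strain, as is common for vectors carrying repeated LTR sequences. In mammalian cells, selection is by neomycin resistance (G418). In this backbone design the resistance gene lies downstream of an IRES, so it is translated from the same transcript as the gene of interest, which links drug resistance to insert expression.

The payload is a human NSD2 cDNA of about 4.1 kb (also known as MMSET or WHSC1, a histone lysine methyltransferase). It is driven by the CMV promoter and carries an N-terminal FLAG epitope tag for detection or immunoprecipitation. The coding sequence bears the E1099K substitution, a variant associated in the linked publication with pediatric acute lymphoblastic leukemia. A second change, K1002R, was found during repository quality control, and the depositor reports that it does not affect plasmid function. The record lists the same size, 8316 bp, for both the empty backbone and the total vector. This cannot be right given the insert size, so the true total length is not reliably recorded.

The stated purpose is to express the NSD2 E1099K mutant in mammalian cells, for example to generate G418-selected populations for studying the mutation's effects on chromatin.
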