>Addgene plasmid #86011 | LVXN-Neo-NSD2-E1099K | depositor partial sequence | sequence record 167432 | The cloing vector sequence: UTF-8'en-us'pLVX-IRES-Neo_DS_SEQ
TGGAAGGGCTAATTCACTCCCAAAGAAGACAAGATATCCTTGATCTGTGGATCTACCACACACAAGGCTA
CTTCCCTGATTAGCAGAACTACACACCAGGGCCAGGGGTCAGATATCCACTGACCTTTGGATGGTGCTAC
AAGCTAGTACCAGTTGAGCCAGATAAGGTAGAAGAGGCCAATAAAGGAGAGAACACCAGCTTGTTACACC
CTGTGAGCCTGCATGGGATGGATGACCCGGAGAGAGAAGTGTTAGAGTGGAGGTTTGACAGCCGCCTAGC
ATTTCATCACGTGGCCCGAGAGCTGCATCCGGAGTACTTCAAGAACTGCTGATATCGAGCTTGCTACAAG
GGACTTTCCGCTGGGGACTTTCCAGGGAGGCGTGGCCTGGGCGGGACTGGGGAGTGGCGAGCCCTCAGAT
CCTGCATATAAGCAGCTGCTTTTTGCCTGTACTGGGTCTCTCTGGTTAGACCAGATCTGAGCCTGGGAGC
TCTCTGGCTAACTAGGGAACCCACTGCTTAAGCCTCAATAAAGCTTGCCTTGAGTGCTTCAAGTAGTGTG
TGCCCGTCTGTTGTGTGACTCTGGTAACTAGAGATCCCTCAGACCCTTTTAGTCAGTGTGGAAAATCTCT
AGCAGTGGCGCCCGAACAGGGACTTGAAAGCGAAAGGGAAACCAGAGGAGCTCTCTCGACGCAGGACTCG
GCTTGCTGAAGCGCGCACGGCAAGAGGCGAGGGGCGGCGACTGGTGAGTACGCCAAAAATTTTGACTAGC
GGAGGCTAGAAGGAGAGAGATGGGTGCGAGAGCGTCAGTATTAAGCGGGGGAGAATTAGATCGCGATGGG
AAAAAATTCGGTTAAGGCCAGGGGGAAAGAAAAAATATAAATTAAAACATATAGTATGGGCAAGCAGGGA
GCTAGAACGATTCGCAGTTAATCCTGGCCTGTTAGAAACATCAGAAGGCTGTAGACAAATACTGGGACAG
CTACAACCATCCCTTCAGACAGGATCAGAAGAACTTAGATCATTATATAATACAGTAGCAACCCTCTATT
GTGTGCATCAAAGGATAGAGATAAAAGACACCAAGGAAGCTTTAGACAAGATAGAGGAAGAGCAAAACAA
AAGTAAGACCACCGCACAGCAAGCGGCCGGCCGCTGATCTTCAGACCTGGAGGAGGAGATATGAGGGACA
ATTGGAGAAGTGAATTATATAAATATAAAGTAGTAAAAATTGAACCATTAGGAGTAGCACCCACCAAGGC
AAAGAGAAGAGTGGTGCAGAGAGAAAAAAGAGCAGTGGGAATAGGAGCTTTGTTCCTTGGGTTCTTGGGA
GCAGCAGGAAGCACTATGGGCGCAGCGTCAATGACGCTGACGGTACAGGCCAGACAATTATTGTCTGGTA
TAGTGCAGCAGCAGAACAATTTGCTGAGGGCTATTGAGGCGCAACAGCATCTGTTGCAACTCACAGTCTG
GGGCATCAAGCAGCTCCAGGCAAGAATCCTGGCTGTGGAAAGATACCTAAAGGATCAACAGCTCCTGGGG
ATTTGGGGTTGCTCTGGAAAACTCATTTGCACCACTGCTGTGCCTTGGAATGCTAGTTGGAGTAATAAAT
CTCTGGAACAGATTTGGAATCACACGACCTGGATGGAGTGGGACAGAGAAATTAACAATTACACAAGCTT
AATACACTCCTTAATTGAAGAATCGCAAAACCAGCAAGAAAAGAATGAACAAGAATTATTGGAATTAGAT
AAATGGGCAAGTTTGTGGAATTGGTTTAACATAACAAATTGGCTGTGGTATATAAAATTATTCATAATGA
TAGTAGGAGGCTTGGTAGGTTTAAGAATAGTTTTTGCTGTACTTTCTATAGTGAATAGAGTTAGGCAGGG
ATATTCACCATTATCGTTTCAGACCCACCTCCCAACCCCGAGGGGACCCGACAGGCCCGAAGGAATAGAA
GAAGAAGGTGGAGAGAGAGACAGAGACAGATCCATTCGATTAGTGAACGGATCTCGACGGTATCGCCTTT
AAAAGAAAAGGGGGGATTGGGGGGTACAGTGCAGGGGAAAGAATAGTAGACATAATAGCAACAGACATAC
AAACTAAAGAATTACAAAAACAAATTACAAAAATTCAAAATTTTCGGGTTTATTACAGGGACAGCAGAGA
TCCAGTTTATCGATAAGCTTGGGAGTTCCGCGTTACATAACTTACGGTAAATGGCCCGCCTGGCTGACCG
CCCAACGACCCCCGCCCATTGACGTCAATAATGACGTATGTTCCCATAGTAACGCCAATAGGGACTTTCC
ATTGACGTCAATGGGTGGAGTATTTACGGTAAACTGCCCACTTGGCAGTACATCAAGTGTATCATATGCC
AAGTACGCCCCCTATTGACGTCAATGACGGTAAATGGCCCGCCTGGCATTATGCCCAGTACATGACCTTA
TGGGACTTTCCTACTTGGCAGTACATCTACGTATTAGTCATCGCTATTACCATGGTGATGCGGTTTTGGC
AGTACATCAATGGGCGTGGATAGCGGTTTGACTCACGGGGATTTCCAAGTCTCCACCCCATTGACGTCAA
TGGGAGTTTGTTTTGGCACCAAAATCAACGGGACTTTCCAAAATGTCGTAACAACTCCGCCCCATTGACG
CAAATGGGCGGTAGGCGTGTACGGTGGGAGGTCTATATAAGCAGAGCTCGTTTAGTGAACCGTCAGATCG
CCTGGAGACGCCATCCACGCTGTTTTGACCTCCATAGAAGACACCGACTCTACTAGAGGATCTATTTCCG
GTGAATTCCTCGAGACTAGTTCTAGAGCGGCCGCGGATCCCGCCCCTCTCCCTCCCCCCCCCCTAACGTT
ACTGGCCGAAGCCGCTTGGAATAAGGCCGGTGTGCGTTTGTCTATATGTTATTTTCCACCATATTGCCGT
CTTTTGGCAATGTGAGGGCCCGGAAACCTGGCCCTGTCTTCTTGACGAGCATTCCTAGGGGTCTTTCCCC
TCTCGCCAAAGGAATGCAAGGTCTGTTGAATGTCGTGAAGGAAGCAGTTCCTCTGGAAGCTTCTTGAAGA
CAAACAACGTCTGTAGCGACCCTTTGCAGGCAGCGGAACCCCCCACCTGGCGACAGGTGCCTCTGCGGCC
AAAAGCCACGTGTATAAGATACACCTGCAAAGGCGGCACAACCCCAGTGCCACGTTGTGAGTTGGATAGT
TGTGGAAAGAGTCAAATGGCTCTCCTCAAGCGTATTCAACAAGGGGCTGAAGGATGCCCAGAAGGTACCC
CATTGTATGGGATCTGATCTGGGGCCTCGGTGCACATGCTTTACATGTGTTTAGTCGAGGTTAAAAAAAC
GTCTAGGCCCCCCGAACCACGGGGACGTGGTTTTCCTTTGAAAAACACGATGATAAGCTTGCCACAACCA
TGGCTGAACAAGATGGATTGCACGCAGGTTCTCCGGCCGCTTGGGTGGAGAGGCTATTCGGCTATGACTG
GGCACAACAGACAATCGGCTGCTCTGATGCCGCCGTGTTCCGGCTGTCAGCGCAGGGGCGCCCGGTTCTT
TTTGTCAAGACCGACCTGTCCGGTGCCCTGAATGAACTGCAGGACGAGGCAGCGCGGCTATCGTGGCTGG
CCACGACGGGCGTTCCTTGCGCAGCTGTGCTCGACGTTGTCACTGAAGCGGGAAGGGACTGGCTGCTATT
GGGCGAAGTGCCGGGGCAGGATCTCCTGTCATCTCACCTTGCTCCTGCCGAGAAAGTATCCATCATGGCT
GATGCAATGCGGCGGCTGCATACGCTTGATCCGGCTACCTGCCCATTCGACCACCAAGCGAAACATCGCA
TCGAGCGAGCACGTACTCGGATGGAAGCCGGTCTTGTCGATCAGGATGATCTGGACGAAGAGCATCAGGG
GCTCGCGCCAGCCGAACTGTTCGCCAGGCTCAAGGCGCGCATGCCCGACGGCGAGGATCTCGTCGTGACC
CATGGCGATGCCTGCTTGCCGAATATCATGGTGGAAAATGGCCGCTTTTCTGGATTCATCGACTGTGGCC
GGCTGGGTGTGGCGGACCGCTATCAGGACATAGCGTTGGCTACCCGTGATATTGCTGAAGAGCTTGGCGG
CGAATGGGCTGACCGCTTCCTCGTGCTTTACGGTATCGCCGCTCCCGATTCGCAGCGCATCGCCTTCTAT
CGCCTTCTTGACGAGTTCTTCTGAACGCGTCTGGAACAATCAACCTCTGGATTACAAAATTTGTGAAAGA
TTGACTGGTATTCTTAACTATGTTGCTCCTTTTACGCTATGTGGATACGCTGCTTTAATGCCTTTGTATC
ATGCTATTGCTTCCCGTATGGCTTTCATTTTCTCCTCCTTGTATAAATCCTGGTTGCTGTCTCTTTATGA
GGAGTTGTGGCCCGTTGTCAGGCAACGTGGCGTGGTGTGCACTGTGTTTGCTGACGCAACCCCCACTGGT
TGGGGCATTGCCACCACCTGTCAGCTCCTTTCCGGGACTTTCGCTTTCCCCCTCCCTATTGCCACGGCGG
AACTCATCGCCGCCTGCCTTGCCCGCTGCTGGACAGGGGCTCGGCTGTTGGGCACTGACAATTCCGTGGT
GTTGTCGGGGAAGCTGACGTCCTTTCCATGGCTGCTCGCCTGTGTTGCCACCTGGATTCTGCGCGGGACG
TCCTTCTGCTACGTCCCTTCGGCCCTCAATCCAGCGGACCTTCCTTCCCGCGGCCTGCTGCCGGCTCTGC
GGCCTCTTCCGCGTCTTCGCCTTCGCCCTCAGACGAGTCGGATCTCCCTTTGGGCCGCCTCCCCGCCTGG
AATTAATTCTGCAGTCGAGACCTAGAAAAACATGGAGCAATCACAAGTAGCAATACAGCAGCTACCAATG
CTGATTGTGCCTGGCTAGAAGCACAAGAGGAGGAGGAGGTGGGTTTTCCAGTCACACCTCAGGTACCTTT
AAGACCAATGACTTACAAGGCAGCTGTAGATCTTAGCCACTTTTTAAAAGAAAAGAGGGGACTGGAAGGG
CTAATTCACTCCCAACGAAGACAAGATATCCTTGATCTGTGGATCTACCACACACAAGGCTACTTCCCTG
ATTAGCAGAACTACACACCAGGGCCAGGGGTCAGATATCCACTGACCTTTGGATGGTGCTACAAGCTAGT
ACCAGTTGAGCCAGATAAGGTAGAAGAGGCCAATAAAGGAGAGAACACCAGCTTGTTACACCCTGTGAGC
CTGCATGGGATGGATGACCCGGAGAGAGAAGTGTTAGAGTGGAGGTTTGACAGCCGCCTAGCATTTCATC
ACGTGGCCCGAGAGCTGCATCCGGAGTACTTCAAGAACTGCTGATATCGAGCTTGCTACAAGGGACTTTC
CGCTGGGGACTTTCCAGGGAGGCGTGGCCTGGGCGGGACTGGGGAGTGGCGAGCCCTCAGATCCTGCATA
TAAGCAGCTGCTTTTTGCCTGTACTGGGTCTCTCTGGTTAGACCAGATCTGAGCCTGGGAGCTCTCTGGC
TAACTAGGGAACCCACTGCTTAAGCCTCAATAAAGCTTGCCTTGAGTGCTTCAAGTAGTGTGTGCCCGTC
TGTTGTGTGACTCTGGTAACTAGAGATCCCTCAGACCCTTTTAGTCAGTGTGGAAAATCTCTAGCAGTAG
TAGTTCATGTCATCTTATTATTCAGTATTTATAACTTGCAAAGAAATGAATATCAGAGAGTGAGAGGCCT
TGACATTGCTAGCGTTTACCGTCGACCTCTAGCTAGAGCTTGGCGTAATCATGGTCATAGCTGTTTCCTG
TGTGAAATTGTTATCCGCTCACAATTCCACACAACATACGAGCCGGAAGCATAAAGTGTAAAGCCTGGGG
TGCCTAATGAGTGAGCTAACTCACATTAATTGCGTTGCGCTCACTGCCCGCTTTCCAGTCGGGAAACCTG
TCGTGCCAGCTGCATTAATGAATCGGCCAACGCGCGGGGAGAGGCGGTTTGCGTATTGGGCGCTCTTCCG
CTTCCTCGCTCACTGACTCGCTGCGCTCGGTCGTTCGGCTGCGGCGAGCGGTATCAGCTCACTCAAAGGC
GGTAATACGGTTATCCACAGAATCAGGGGATAACGCAGGAAAGAACATGTGAGCAAAAGGCCAGCAAAAG
GCCAGGAACCGTAAAAAGGCCGCGTTGCTGGCGTTTTTCCATAGGCTCCGCCCCCCTGACGAGCATCACA
AAAATCGACGCTCAAGTCAGAGGTGGCGAAACCCGACAGGACTATAAAGATACCAGGCGTTTCCCCCTGG
AAGCTCCCTCGTGCGCTCTCCTGTTCCGACCCTGCCGCTTACCGGATACCTGTCCGCCTTTCTCCCTTCG
GGAAGCGTGGCGCTTTCTCATAGCTCACGCTGTAGGTATCTCAGTTCGGTGTAGGTCGTTCGCTCCAAGC
TGGGCTGTGTGCACGAACCCCCCGTTCAGCCCGACCGCTGCGCCTTATCCGGTAACTATCGTCTTGAGTC
CAACCCGGTAAGACACGACTTATCGCCACTGGCAGCAGCCACTGGTAACAGGATTAGCAGAGCGAGGTAT
GTAGGCGGTGCTACAGAGTTCTTGAAGTGGTGGCCTAACTACGGCTACACTAGAAGAACAGTATTTGGTA
TCTGCGCTCTGCTGAAGCCAGTTACCTTCGGAAAAAGAGTTGGTAGCTCTTGATCCGGCAAACAAACCAC
CGCTGGTAGCGGTGGTTTTTTTGTTTGCAAGCAGCAGATTACGCGCAGAAAAAAAGGATCTCAAGAAGAT
CCTTTGATCTTTTCTACGGGGTCTGACGCTCAGTGGAACGAAAACTCACGTTAAGGGATTTTGGTCATGA
GATTATCAAAAAGGATCTTCACCTAGATCCTTTTAAATTAAAAATGAAGTTTTAAATCAATCTAAAGTAT
ATATGAGTAAACTTGGTCTGACAGTTACCAATGCTTAATCAGTGAGGCACCTATCTCAGCGATCTGTCTA
TTTCGTTCATCCATAGTTGCCTGACTCCCCGTCGTGTAGATAACTACGATACGGGAGGGCTTACCATCTG
GCCCCAGTGCTGCAATGATACCGCGAGACCCACGCTCACCGGCTCCAGATTTATCAGCAATAAACCAGCC
AGCCGGAAGGGCCGAGCGCAGAAGTGGTCCTGCAACTTTATCCGCCTCCATCCAGTCTATTAATTGTTGC
CGGGAAGCTAGAGTAAGTAGTTCGCCAGTTAATAGTTTGCGCAACGTTGTTGCCATTGCTACAGGCATCG
TGGTGTCACGCTCGTCGTTTGGTATGGCTTCATTCAGCTCCGGTTCCCAACGATCAAGGCGAGTTACATG
ATCCCCCATGTTGTGCAAAAAAGCGGTTAGCTCCTTCGGTCCTCCGATCGTTGTCAGAAGTAAGTTGGCC
GCAGTGTTATCACTCATGGTTATGGCAGCACTGCATAATTCTCTTACTGTCATGCCATCCGTAAGATGCT
TTTCTGTGACTGGTGAGTACTCAACCAAGTCATTCTGAGAATAGTGTATGCGGCGACCGAGTTGCTCTTG
CCCGGCGTCAATACGGGATAATACCGCGCCACATAGCAGAACTTTAAAAGTGCTCATCATTGGAAAACGT
TCTTCGGGGCGAAAACTCTCAAGGATCTTACCGCTGTTGAGATCCAGTTCGATGTAACCCACTCGTGCAC
CCAACTGATCTTCAGCATCTTTTACTTTCACCAGCGTTTCTGGGTGAGCAAAAACAGGAAGGCAAAATGC
CGCAAAAAAGGGAATAAGGGCGACACGGAAATGTTGAATACTCATACTCTTCCTTTTTCAATATTATTGA
AGCATTTATCAGGGTTATTGTCTCATGAGCGGATACATATTTGAATGTATTTAGAAAAATAAACAAATAG
GGGTTCCGCGCACATTTCCCCGAAAAGTGCCACCTGACGTCGACGGATCGGGAGATCAACTTGTTTATTG
CAGCTTATAATGGTTACAAATAAAGCAATAGCATCACAAATTTCACAAATAAAGCATTTTTTTCACTGCA
TTCTAGTTGTGGTTTGTCCAAACTCATCAATGTATCTTATCATGTCTGGATCAACTGGATAACTCAAGCT
AACCAAAATCATCCCAAACTTCCCACCCCATACCCTATTACCACTGCCAATTACCTGTGGTTTCATTTAC
TCTAAACCTGTGATTCCTCTGAATTATTTTCATTTTAAAGAAATTGTATTTGTTAAATATGTACTACAAA
CTTAGTAGT
