>Addgene plasmid #86011 | LVXN-Neo-NSD2-E1099K | depositor partial sequence | sequence record 167434 | NSD2 WT cDNA
ATGGAATTTAGCATCAAGCAGAGTCCCCTTTCTGTTCAGAGTGTTGTAAAGTGCATAAAGATGAAGCAGG
CACCAGAAATCCTCGGCAGTGCCAACGGGAAGACTCCGAGCTGCGAGGTGAACCGCGAGTGTTCTGTGTT
CCTCAGCAAAGCCCAGCTCTCCAGTAGCCTGCAGGAGGGGGTCATGCAGAAGTTTAACGGCCACGACGCC
CTGCCCTTTATTCCAGCCGACAAGCTGAAAGATCTTACTTCCCGGGTGTTTAATGGAGAACCCGGCGCAC
ACGATGCCAAACTGCGTTTTGAGTCCCAGGAAATGAAAGGGATTGGGACACCCCCTAACACTACCCCTAT
CAAAAATGGCTCTCCAGAAATTAAGCTGAAAATCACCAAAACATACATGAATGGGAAGCCTCTCTTTGAA
TCTTCCATTTGTGGTGACAGTGCTGCTGATGTGTCTCAGTCAGAAGAAAATGGACAAAAACCAGAAAACA
AGGCGAGAAGGAACAGGAAGAGGAGCATAAAATATGACTCCTTGCTGGAGCAGGGCCTTGTCGAAGCAGC
TCTTGTGTCTAAGATCTCAAGTCCTTCAGATAAAAAGATTCCAGCTAAGAAAGAGTCTTGTCCAAACACT
GGAAGAGACAAAGACCACCTGTTGAAATACAACGTTGGTGATTTGGTGTGGTCCAAAGTGTCGGGTTACC
CTTGGTGGCCTTGCATGGTTTCTGCAGATCCACTCCTTCACAGCTATACCAAACTTAAAGGTCAGAAAAA
GAGTGCACGCCAGTATCACGTACAGTTCTTTGGTGACGCCCCAGAAAGAGCTTGGATATTTGAGAAGAGC
CTCGTAGCTTTTGAAGGAGAAGGACAGTTTGAAAAATTATGCCAGGAAAGTGCCAAGCAGGCACCCACGA
AAGCTGAGAAAATTAAGCTATTGAAACCAATTTCAGGGAAATTGAGGGCCCAGTGGGAAATGGGCATTGT
TCAAGCAGAAGAAGCTGCAAGCATGTCAGTGGAGGAGCGGAAAGCCAAGTTCACCTTTCTCTATGTGGGG
GACCAGCTTCATCTCAACCCTCAAGTAGCCAAGGAGGCTGGCATTGCTGCAGAGTCTTTGGGAGAAATGG
CAGAATCCTCAGGAGTCAGTGAAGAAGCTGCTGAAAACCCCAAGTCTGTGAGAGAAGAGTGCATTCCCAT
GAAGAGAAGGCGGAGGGCCAAACTGTGTAGCTCTGCAGAGACCCTGGAGAGTCACCCCGACATAGGGAAG
AGTACTCCTCAAAAGACGGCAGAGGCTGACCCCAGAAGAGGAGTAGGGTCTCCTCCTGGGAGGAAGAAGA
CCACAGTCTCCATGCCACGAAGCAGGAAGGGAGATGCAGCATCCCAGTTTTTGGTCTTCTGTCAAAAACA
CAGGGATGAGGTGGTAGCTGAGCACCCAGATGCTTCAGGTGAGGAGATTGAAGAGCTGCTCAGGTCACAG
TGGAGTCTGCTGAGTGAGAAGCAGAGAGCACGCTACAACACCAAGTTTGCCCTGGTGGCCCCTGTCCAGG
CTGAAGAAGACTCTGGTAATGTAAATGGGAAAAAAAGAAACCACACAAAGAGGATACAGGACCCTACAGA
AGATGCTGAAGCTGAGGACACACCCAGGAAAAGACTCAGGACGGACAAGCACAGTCTTCGGAAGAGAGAC
ACAATCACTGACAAAACGGCCAGAACAAGCTCTTACAAGGCCATGGAGGCAGCCTCCTCGCTCAAGAGCC
AGGCAGCAACGAAAAATCTGTCTGATGCATGTAAACCACTGAAGAAGCGAAATCGGGCTTCCACGGCAGC
ATCTTCAGCTCTTGGGTTTAGCAAAAGTTCATCTCCTTCTGCATCCTTAACTGAGAATGAGGTCTCGGAC
AGCCCGGGAGACGAGCCCTCGGAGTCCCCATACGAAAGTGCAGACGAAACACAAACTGAAGTATCTGTCT
CATCCAAAAAGTCTGAGCGAGGAGTGACTGCCAAAAAGGAGTATGTGTGCCAGCTGTGTGAGAAGCCGGG
CAGCCTCCTGCTCTGTGAAGGACCCTGCTGCGGAGCTTTCCACCTCGCCTGCCTTGGGCTTTCCCGGAGG
CCAGAAGGGAGGTTCACCTGCAGCGAGTGTGCCTCAGGGATTCACTCATGTTTCGTGTGTAAAGAGAGCA
AGACAGATGTTAAGCGCTGTGTGGTAACTCAGTGTGGAAAATTTTACCATGAGGCTTGTGTGAAAAAATA
CCCTCTGACTGTATTTGAGAGCCGAGGTTTCCGCTGCCCCCTCCACAGCTGTGTGAGCTGCCATGCTTCC
AACCCTTCAAACCCAAGGCCGTCAAAAGGTAAAATGATGCGGTGTGTCCGCTGCCCCGTTGCCTATCACA
GCGGGGATGCTTGTCTGGCAGCAGGATGCTCAGTGATCGCCTCCAACAGCATCATCTGCACTGCCCACTT
CACTGCTCGGAAGGGGAAGCGACACCACGCCCACGTCAACGTGAGCTGGTGCTTCGTGTGCTCCAAAGGG
GGGAGCCTTCTGTGCTGTGAGTCCTGCCCAGCGGCCTTCCACCCTGACTGCCTGAACATCGAGATGCCTG
ACGGCAGCTGGTTCTGCAATGACTGCAGGGCTGGGAAGAAGCTGCACTTCCAGGATATCATTTGGGTGAA
ACTTGGGAACTACAGATGGTGGCCGGCAGAAGTTTGCCATCCCAAAAATGTTCCCCCAAATATTCAGAAA
ATGAAGCACGAGATTGGAGAATTCCCTGTGTTTTTCTTTGGGTCTAAAGATTATTACTGGACGCATCAGG
CGCGAGTGTTCCCGTACATGGAGGGGGACCGGGGCAGCCGCTACCAGGGGGTCAGAGGGATCGGAAGAGT
CTTCAAAAACGCACTGCAAGAAGCTGAAGCTCGTTTTCGTGAAATTAAGCTTCAGAGGGAAGCCCGAGAA
ACACAGGAGAGCGAGCGCAAGCCCCCACCATACAAGCACATCAAGGTGAATAAGCCTTACGGGAAAGTCC
AGATCTACACAGCGGATATTTCAGAAATCCCTAAGTGCAACTGCAAGCCCACAGATGAGAATCCTTGTGG
CTTTGATTCGGAGTGTCTGAACAGGATGCTGATGTTTGAGTGCCACCCGCAGGTGTGTCCCGCGGGCGAG
TTCTGCCAGAACCAGTGCTTCACCAAGCGCCAGTACCCAGAGACCAAGATCATCAAGACAGATGGCAAAG
GGTGGGGCCTGGTCGCCAAGAGGGACATCAGAAAGGGAGAATTTGTTAACGAGTACGTTGGGGAGCTGAT
CGACGAGGAGGAGTGCATGGCGAGAATCAAGCACGCACACGAGAACGACATCACCCACTTCTACATGCTC
ACTATAGACAAGGACCGTATAATAGACGCTGGCCCCAAAGGAAACTACTCTCGATTTATGAATCACAGCT
GCCAGCCCAACTGTGAGACCCTCAAGTGGACAGTGAATGGGGACACTCGTGTGGGCCTGTTTGCCGTCTG
TGACATTCCTGCAGGGACGGAGCTGACTTTTAACTACAACCTCGATTGTCTGGGCAATGAAAAAACGGTC
TGCCGGTGTGGAGCCTCCAATTGCAGTGGATTCCTCGGGGATAGACCAAAGACCTCGACGACCCTTTCAT
CAGAGGAAAAGGGCAAAAAGACCAAGAAGAAAACGAGGCGGCGCAGAGCAAAAGGGGAAGGGAAGAGGCA
GTCAGAGGACGAGTGCTTCCGCTGCGGTGATGGCGGGCAGCTGGTGCTGTGTGACCGCAAGTTCTGCACC
AAGGCCTACCACCTGTCCTGCCTGGGCCTTGGCAAGCGGCCCTTCGGGAAGTGGGAATGTCCTTGGCATC
ATTGTGACGTGTGTGGCAAACCTTCGACTTCATTTTGCCACCTCTGCCCCAATTCGTTCTGTAAGGAGCA
CCAGGACGGGACAGCCTTCAGCTGCACCCCGGACGGGCGGTCCTACTGCTGTGAGCATGACTTAGGGGCG
GCATCGGTCAGAAGCACCAAGACTGAGAAGCCCCCCCCAGAGCCAGGGAAGCCGAAGGGGAAGAGGCGGC
GGCGGAGGGGCTGGCGGAGAGTCACAGAGGGCAAATAG
