>Addgene plasmid #86011 | LVXN-Neo-NSD2-E1099K | addgene partial sequence | sequence record 169965 | Addgene NGS Result 1 (insert)
TTTGCAGGCAGCGGAACCCCCCACCTGGCGACAGGTGCCTCTGCGGCCAAAAGCCACGTGTATAAGATAC
ACCTGCAAAGGCGGCACAACCCCAGTGCCACGTTGTGAGTTGGATAGTTGTGGAAAGAGTCAAATGGCTC
TCCTCAAGCGTATTCAACAAGGGGCTGAAGGATGCCCAGAAGGTACCCCATTGTATGGGATCTGATCTGG
GGCCTCGGTGCACATGCTTTACATGTGTTTAGTCGAGGTTAAAAAAACGTCTAGGCCCCCCGAACCACGG
GGACGTGGTTTTCCTTTGAAAAACACGATGATAAGCTTGCCACAACCATGGCTGAACAAGATGGATTGCA
CGCAGGTTCTCCGGCCGCTTGGGTGGAGAGGCTATTCGGCTATGACTGGGCACAACAGACAATCGGCTGC
TCTGATGCCGCCGTGTTCCGGCTGTCAGCGCAGGGGCGCCCGGTTCTTTTTGTCAAGACCGACCTGTCCG
GTGCCCTGAATGAACTGCAGGACGAGGCAGCGCGGCTATCGTGGCTGGCCACGACGGGCGTTCCTTGCGC
AGCTGTGCTCGACGTTGTCACTGAAGCGGGAAGGGACTGGCTGCTATTGGGCGAAGTGCCGGGGCAGGAT
CTCCTGTCATCTCACCTTGCTCCTGCCGAGAAAGTATCCATCATGGCTGATGCAATGCGGCGGCTGCATA
CGCTTGATCCGGCTACCTGCCCATTCGACCACCAAGCGAAACATCGCATCGAGCGAGCACGTACTCGGAT
GGAAGCCGGTCTTGTCGATCAGGATGATCTGGACGAAGAGCATCAGGGGCTCGCGCCAGCCGAACTGTTC
GCCAGGCTCAAGGCGCGCATGCCCGACGGCGAGGATCTCGTCGTGACCCATGGCGATGCCTGCTTGCCGA
ATATCATGGTGGAAAATGGCCGCTTTTCTGGATTCATCGACTGTGGCCGGCTGGGTGTGGCGGACCGCTA
TCAGGACATAGCGTTGGCTACCCGTGATATTGCTGAAGAGCTTGGCGGCGAATGGGCTGACCGCTTCCTC
GTGCTTTACGGTATCGCCGCTCCCGATTCGCAGCGCATCGCCTTCTATCGCCTTCTTGACGAGTTCTTCT
GAACGCGTCTGGAACAATCAACCTCTGGATTACAAAATTTGTGAAAGATTGACTGGTATTCTTAACTATG
TTGCTCCTTTTACGCTATGTGGATACGCTGCTTTAATGCCTTTGTATCATGCTATTGCTTCCCGTATGGC
TTTCATTTTCTCCTCCTTGTATAAATCCTGGTTGCTGTCTCTTTATGAGGAGTTGTGGCCCGTTGTCAGG
CAACGTGGCGTGGTGTGCACTGTGTTTGCTGACGCAACCCCCACTGGTTGGGGCATTGCCACCACCTGTC
AGCTCCTTTCCGGGACTTTCGCTTTCCCCCTCCCTATTGCCACGGCGGAACTCATCGCCGCCTGCCTTGC
CCGCTGCTGGACAGGGGCTCGGCTGTTGGGCACTGACAATTCCGTGGTGTTGTCGGGGAAGCTGACGTCC
TTTCCATGGCTGCTCGCCTGTGTTGCCACCTGGATTCTGCGCGGGACGTCCTTCTGCTACGTCCCTTCGG
CCCTCAATCCAGCGGACCTTCCTTCCCGCGGCCTGCTGCCGGCTCTGCGGCCTCTTCCGCGTCTTCGCCT
TCGCCCTCAGACGAGTCGGATCTCCCTTTGGGCCGCCTCCCCGCCTGGAATTAATTCTGCAGTCGAGACC
TAGAAAAACATGGAGCAATCACAAGTAGCAATACAGCAGCTACCAATGCTGATTGTGCCTGGCTAGAAGC
ACAAGAGGAGGAGGAGGTGGGTTTTCCAGTCACACCTCAGGTACCTTTAAGACCAATGACTTACAAGGCA
GCTGTAGATCTTAGCCACTTTTTAAAAGAAAAGAGGGGACTGGAAGGGCTAATTCACTCCCAACGAAGAC
AAGATATCCTTGATCTGTGGATCTACCACACACAAGGCTACTTCCCTGATTAGCAGAACTACACACCAGG
GCCAGGGGTCAGATATCCACTGACCTTTGGATGGTGCTACAAGCTAGTACCAGTTGAGCCAGATAAGGTA
GAAGAGGCCAATAAAGGAGAGAACACCAGCTTGTTACACCCTGTGAGCCTGCATGGGATGGATGACCCGG
AGAGAGAAGTGTTAGAGTGGAGGTTTGACAGCCGCCTAGCATTTCATCACGTGGCCCGAGAGCTGCATCC
GGAGTACTTCAAGAACTGCTGATATCGAGCTTGCTACAAGGGACTTTCCGCTGGGGACTTTCCAGGGAGG
CGTGGCCTGGGCGGGACTGGGGAGTGGCGAGCCCTCAGATCCTGCATATAAGCAGCTGCTTTTTGCCTGT
ACTGGGTCTCTCTGGTTAGACCAGATCTGAGCCTGGGAGCTCTCTGGCTAACTAGGGAACCCACTGCTTA
AGCCTCAATAAAGCTTGCCTTGAGTGCTTCAAGTAGTGTGTGCCCGTCTGTTGTGTGACTCTGGTAACTA
GAGATCCCTCAGACCCTTTTAGTCAGTGTGGAAAATCTCTAGCAGTGGCGCCCGAACAGGGACTTGAAAG
CGAAAGGGAAACCAGAGGAGCTCTCTCGACGCAGGACTCGGCTTGCTGAAGCGCGCACGGCAAGAGGCGA
GGGGCGGCGACTGGTGAGTACGCCAAAAATTTTGACTAGCGGAGGCTAGAAGGAGAGAGATGGGTGCGAG
AGCGTCAGTATTAAGCGGGGGAGAATTAGATCGCGATGGGAAAAAATTCGGTTAAGGCCAGGGGGAAAGA
AAAAATATAAATTAAAACATATAGTATGGGCAAGCAGGGAGCTAGAACGATTCGCAGTTAATCCTGGCCT
GTTAGAAACATCAGAAGGCTGTAGACAAATACTGGGACAGCTACAACCATCCCTTCAGACAGGATCAGAA
GAACTTAGATCATTATATAATACAGTAGCAACCCTCTATTGTGTGCATCAAAGGATAGAGATAAAAGACA
CCAAGGAAGCTTTAGACAAGATAGAGGAAGAGCAAAACAAAAGTAAGACCACCGCACAGCAAGCGGCCGG
CCGCTGATCTTCAGACCTGGAGGAGGAGATATGAGGGACAATTGGAGAAGTGAATTATATAAATATAAAG
TAGTAAAAATTGAACCATTAGGAGTAGCACCCACCAAGGCAAAGAGAAGAGTGGTGCAGAGAGAAAAAAG
AGCAGTGGGAATAGGAGCTTTGTTCCTTGGGTTCTTGGGAGCAGCAGGAAGCACTATGGGCGCAGCGTCA
ATGACGCTGACGGTACAGGCCAGACAATTATTGTCTGGTATAGTGCAGCAGCAGAACAATTTGCTGAGGG
CTATTGAGGCGCAACAGCATCTGTTGCAACTCACAGTCTGGGGCATCAAGCAGCTCCAGGCAAGAATCCT
GGCTGTGGAAAGATACCTAAAGGATCAACAGCTCCTGGGGATTTGGGGTTGCTCTGGAAAACTCATTTGC
ACCACTGCTGTGCCTTGGAATGCTAGTTGGAGTAATAAATCTCTGGAACAGATTTGGAATCACACGACCT
GGATGGAGTGGGACAGAGAAATTAACAATTACACAAGCTTAATACACTCCTTAATTGAAGAATCGCAAAA
CCAGCAAGAAAAGAATGAACAAGAATTATTGGAATTAGATAAATGGGCAAGTTTGTGGAATTGGTTTAAC
ATAACAAATTGGCTGTGGTATATAAAATTATTCATAATGATAGTAGGAGGCTTGGTAGGTTTAAGAATAG
TTTTTGCTGTACTTTCTATAGTGAATAGAGTTAGGCAGGGATATTCACCATTATCGTTTCAGACCCACCT
CCCAACCCCGAGGGGACCCGACAGGCCCGAAGGAATAGAAGAAGAAGGTGGAGAGAGAGACAGAGACAGA
TCCATTCGATTAGTGAACGGATCTCGACGGTATCGCCTTTAAAAGAAAAGGGGGGATTGGGGGGTACAGT
GCAGGGGAAAGAATAGTAGACATAATAGCAACAGACATACAAACTAAAGAATTACAAAAACAAATTACAA
AAATTCAAAATTTTCGGGTTTATTACAGGGACAGCAGAGATCCAGTTTATCGATAAGCTTGGGAGTTCCG
CGTTACATAACTTACGGTAAATGGCCCGCCTGGCTGACCGCCCAACGACCCCCGCCCATTGACGTCAATA
ATGACGTATGTTCCCATAGTAACGCCAATAGGGACTTTCCATTGACGTCAATGGGTGGAGTATTTACGGT
AAACTGCCCACTTGGCAGTACATCAAGTGTATCATATGCCAAGTACGCCCCCTATTGACGTCAATGACGG
TAAATGGCCCGCCTGGCATTATGCCCAGTACATGACCTTATGGGACTTTCCTACTTGGCAGTACATCTAC
GTATTAGTCATCGCTATTACCATGGTGATGCGGTTTTGGCAGTACATCAATGGGCGTGGATAGCGGTTTG
ACTCACGGGGATTTCCAAGTCTCCACCCCATTGACGTCAATGGGAGTTTGTTTTGGCACCAAAATCAACG
GGACTTTCCAAAATGTCGTAACAACTCCGCCCCATTGACGCAAATGGGCGGTAGGCGTGTACGGTGGGAG
GTCTATATAAGCAGAGCTCGTTTAGTGAACCGTCAGATCGCCTGGAGACGCCATCCACGCTGTTTTGACC
TCCATAGAAGACACCGACTCTACTAGAGGATCTATTTCCGGTGAATTGTACCGACGACGACGACAAGGCA
CAAGTTTGTACAAAAAAGCAGGCTCCGCGGCCGCCACCATGGACTACAAGGACGACGATGACAAAGGTGG
TTCTGGAGGATCAGAATTTAGCATCAAGCAGAGTCCCCTTTCTGTTCAGAGTGTTGTAAAGTGCATAAAG
ATGAAGCAGGCACCAGAAATCCTCGGCAGTGCCAACGGGAAGACTCCGAGCTGCGAGGTGAACCGCGAGT
GTTCTGTGTTCCTCAGCAAAGCCCAGCTCTCCAGTAGCCTGCAGGAGGGGGTCATGCAGAAGTTTAACGG
CCACGACGCCCTGCCCTTTATTCCAGCCGACAAGCTGAAAGATCTTACTTCCCGGGTGTTTAATGGAGAA
CCCGGCGCACACGATGCCAAACTGCGTTTTGAGTCCCAGGAAATGAAAGGGATTGGGACACCCCCTAACA
CTACCCCTATCAAAAATGGCTCTCCAGAAATTAAGCTGAAAATCACCAAAACATACATGAATGGGAAGCC
TCTCTTTGAATCTTCCATTTGTGGTGACAGTGCTGCTGATGTGTCTCAGTCAGAAGAAAATGGACAAAAA
CCAGAAAACAAGGCGAGAAGGAACAGGAAGAGGAGCATAAAATATGACTCCTTGCTGGAGCAGGGCCTTG
TCGAAGCAGCTCTTGTGTCTAAGATCTCAAGTCCTTCAGATAAAAAGATTCCAGCTAAGAAAGAGTCTTG
TCCAAACACTGGAAGAGACAAAGACCACCTGTTGAAATACAACGTTGGTGATTTGGTGTGGTCCAAAGTG
TCGGGTTACCCTTGGTGGCCTTGCATGGTTTCTGCAGATCCACTCCTTCACAGCTATACCAAACTTAAAG
GTCAGAAAAAGAGTGCACGCCAGTATCACGTACAGTTCTTTGGTGACGCCCCAGAAAGAGCTTGGATATT
TGAGAAGAGCCTCGTAGCTTTTGAAGGAGAAGGACAGTTTGAAAAATTATGCCAGGAAAGTGCCAAGCAG
GCACCCACGAAAGCTGAGAAAATTAAGCTATTGAAACCAATTTCAGGGAAATTGAGGGCCCAGTGGGAAA
TGGGCATTGTTCAAGCAGAAGAAGCTGCAAGCATGTCAGTGGAGGAGCGGAAAGCCAAGTTCACCTTTCT
CTATGTGGGGGACCAGCTTCATCTCAACCCTCAAGTAGCCAAGGAGGCTGGCATTGCTGCAGAGTCTTTG
GGAGAAATGGCAGAATCCTCAGGAGTCAGTGAAGAAGCTGCTGAAAACCCCAAGTCTGTGAGAGAAGAGT
GCATTCCCATGAAGAGAAGGCGGAGGGCCAAACTGTGTAGCTCTGCAGAGACCCTGGAGAGTCACCCCGA
CATAGGGAAGAGTACTCCTCAAAAGACGGCAGAGGCTGACCCCAGAAGAGGAGTAGGGTCTCCTCCTGGG
AGGAAGAAGACCACAGTCTCCATGCCACGAAGCAGGAAGGGAGATGCAGCATCCCAGTTTTTGGTCTTCT
GTCAAAAACACAGGGATGAGGTGGTAGCTGAGCACCCAGATGCTTCAGGTGAGGAGATTGAAGAGCTGCT
CAGGTCACAGTGGAGTCTGCTGAGTGAGAAGCAGAGAGCACGCTACAACACCAAGTTTGCCCTGGTGGCC
CCTGTCCAGGCTGAAGAAGACTCTGGTAATGTAAATGGGAAAAAAAGAAACCACACAAAGAGGATACAGG
ACCCTACAGAAGATGCTGAAGCTGAGGACACACCCAGGAAAAGACTCAGGACGGACAAGCACAGTCTTCG
GAAGAGAGACACAATCACTGACAAAACGGCCAGAACAAGCTCTTACAAGGCCATGGAGGCAGCCTCCTCG
CTCAAGAGCCAGGCAGCAACGAAAAATCTGTCTGATGCATGTAAACCACTGAAGAAGCGAAATCGGGCTT
CCACGGCAGCATCTTCAGCTCTTGGGTTTAGCAAAAGTTCATCTCCTTCTGCATCCTTAACTGAGAATGA
GGTCTCGGACAGCCCGGGAGACGAGCCCTCGGAGTCCCCATACGAAAGTGCAGACGAAACACAAACTGAA
GTATCTGTCTCATCCAAAAAGTCTGAGCGAGGAGTGACTGCCAAAAAGGAGTATGTGTGCCAGCTGTGTG
AGAAGCCGGGCAGCCTCCTGCTCTGTGAAGGACCCTGCTGCGGAGCTTTCCACCTCGCCTGCCTTGGGCT
TTCCCGGAGGCCAGAAGGGAGGTTCACCTGCAGCGAGTGTGCCTCAGGGATTCACTCATGTTTCGTGTGT
AAAGAGAGCAAGACAGATGTTAAGCGCTGTGTGGTAACTCAGTGTGGAAAATTTTACCATGAGGCTTGTG
TGAAAAAATACCCTCTGACTGTATTTGAGAGCCGAGGTTTCCGCTGCCCCCTCCACAGCTGTGTGAGCTG
CCATGCTTCCAACCCTTCAAACCCAAGGCCGTCAAAAGGTAAAATGATGCGGTGTGTCCGCTGCCCCGTT
GCCTATCACAGCGGGGATGCTTGTCTGGCAGCAGGATGCTCAGTGATCGCCTCCAACAGCATCATCTGCA
CTGCCCACTTCACTGCTCGGAAGGGGAAGCGACACCACGCCCACGTCAACGTGAGCTGGTGCTTCGTGTG
CTCCAAAGGGGGGAGCCTTCTGTGCTGTGAGTCCTGCCCAGCGGCCTTCCACCCTGACTGCCTGAACATC
GAGATGCCTGACGGCAGCTGGTTCTGCAATGACTGCAGGGCTGGGAAGAAGCTGCACTTCCAGGATATCA
TTTGGGTGAAACTTGGGAACTACAGATGGTGGCCGGCAGAAGTTTGCCATCCCAAAAATGTTCCCCCAAA
TATTCAGAAAATGAAGCACGAGATTGGAGAATTCCCTGTGTTTTTCTTTGGGTCTAAAGATTATTACTGG
ACGCATCAGGCGCGAGTGTTCCCGTACATGGAGGGGGACCGGGGCAGCCGCTACCAGGGGGTCAGAGGGA
TCGGAAGAGTCTTCAAAAACGCACTGCAAGAAGCTGAAGCTCGTTTTCGTGAAATTAAGCTTCAGAGGGA
AGCCCGAGAAACACAGGAGAGCGAGCGCAAGCCCCCACCATACAAGCACATCAAGGTCAACAAACCCTAT
GGCCGCGTCCAGATCTACACAGCGGATATTTCAGAAATCCCTAAGTGCAACTGCAAGCCCACAGATGAGA
ATCCTTGTGGCTTTGATTCGGAGTGTCTGAACAGGATGCTGATGTTTGAGTGCCACCCGCAGGTGTGTCC
CGCGGGCGAGTTCTGCCAGAACCAGTGCTTCACCAAGCGCCAGTACCCAGAGACCAAGATCATCAAGACA
GATGGCAAAGGGTGGGGCCTGGTCGCCAAGAGGGACATCAGAAAGGGAGAATTTGTTAACGAGTACGTTG
GGGAGCTGATCGACAAGGAGGAGTGCATGGCGAGAATCAAGCACGCACACGAGAACGACATCACCCACTT
CTACATGCTCACTATAGACAAGGACCGTATAATAGACGCTGGCCCCAAAGGAAACTACTCTCGATTTATG
AATCACAGCTGCCAGCCCAACTGTGAGACCCTCAAGTGGACAGTGAATGGGGACACTCGTGTGGGCCTGT
TTGCCGTCTGTGACATTCCTGCAGGGACGGAGCTGACTTTTAACTACAACCTCGATTGTCTGGGCAATGA
AAAAACGGTCTGCCGATGTGGAGCCTCCAATTGCAGTGGATTCCTCGGGGATAGACCAAAGACCTCGACG
ACCCTTTCATCAGAGGAAAAGGGCAAAAAGACCAAGAAGAAAACGAGGCGGCGCAGAGCAAAAGGGGAAG
GGAAGAGGCAGTCAGAGGACGAGTGCTTCCGCTGCGGTGATGGCGGGCAGCTGGTGCTGTGTGACCGCAA
GTTCTGCACCAAGGCCTACCACCTGTCCTGCCTGGGCCTTGGCAAGCGGCCCTTCGGGAAGTGGGAATGT
CCTTGGCATCATTGTGACGTGTGTGGGAAGCCCTCTACCTCTTTCTGCCACCTCTGCCCCAATTCGTTCT
GTAAGGAGCACCAGGACGGGACAGCCTTCAGCTGCACCCCGGACGGGCGGTCCTACTGCTGTGAGCATGA
CTTAGGGGCGGCATCGGTCAGAAGCACCAAGACTGAGAAGCCCCCCCCAGAGCCAGGGAAGCCGAAGGGG
AAGAGGCGGCGGCGGAGGGGCTGGCGGAGAGTCACAGAGGGCAAATAGGCGCGCCGACCCAGCTTTCTTG
TACAAAGTGGTTGCGATGATCCCGCCCCTCTCCCTCCCCCCCCCCTAACGTTACTGGCCGAAGCCGCTTG
GAATAAGGCCGGTGTGCGTTTGTCTATATGTTATTTTCCACCATATTGCCGTCTTTTGGCAATGTGAGGG
CCCGGAAACCTGGCCCTGTCTTCTTGACGAGCATTCCTAGGGGTCTTTCCCCTCTCGCCAAAGGAATGCA
AGGTCTGTTGAATGTCGTGAAGGAAGCAGTTCCTCTGGAAGCTTCTTGAAGACAAACAACGTCTGTAGCG
ACCC
