>Addgene plasmid #86011 | LVXN-Neo-NSD2-E1099K | addgene partial sequence | sequence record 169966 | Addgene NGS result 2 (backbone)
CTGCTGATATCGAGCTTGCTACAAGGGACTTTCCGCTGGGGACTTTCCAGGGAGGCGTGGCCTGGGCGGG
ACTGGGGAGTGGCGAGCCCTCAGATCCTGCATATAAGCAGCTGCTTTTTGCCTGTACTGGGTCTCTCTGG
TTAGACCAGATCTGAGCCTGGGAGCTCTCTGGCTAACTAGGGAACCCACTGCTTAAGCCTCAATAAAGCT
TGCCTTGAGTGCTTCAAGTAGTGTGTGCCCGTCTGTTGTGTGACTCTGGTAACTAGAGATCCCTCAGACC
CTTTTAGTCAGTGTGGAAAATCTCTAGCAGTAGTAGTTCATGTCATCTTATTATTCAGTATTTATAACTT
GCAAAGAAATGAATATCAGAGAGTGAGAGGCCTTGACATTGCTAGCGTTTACCGTCGACCTCTAGCTAGA
GCTTGGCGTAATCATGGTCATAGCTGTTTCCTGTGTGAAATTGTTATCCGCTCACAATTCCACACAACAT
ACGAGCCGGAAGCATAAAGTGTAAAGCCTGGGGTGCCTAATGAGTGAGCTAACTCACATTAATTGCGTTG
CGCTCACTGCCCGCTTTCCAGTCGGGAAACCTGTCGTGCCAGCTGCATTAATGAATCGGCCAACGCGCGG
GGAGAGGCGGTTTGCGTATTGGGCGCTCTTCCGCTTCCTCGCTCACTGACTCGCTGCGCTCGGTCGTTCG
GCTGCGGCGAGCGGTATCAGCTCACTCAAAGGCGGTAATACGGTTATCCACAGAATCAGGGGATAACGCA
GGAAAGAACATGTGAGCAAAAGGCCAGCAAAAGGCCAGGAACCGTAAAAAGGCCGCGTTGCTGGCGTTTT
TCCATAGGCTCCGCCCCCCTGACGAGCATCACAAAAATCGACGCTCAAGTCAGAGGTGGCGAAACCCGAC
AGGACTATAAAGATACCAGGCGTTTCCCCCTGGAAGCTCCCTCGTGCGCTCTCCTGTTCCGACCCTGCCG
CTTACCGGATACCTGTCCGCCTTTCTCCCTTCGGGAAGCGTGGCGCTTTCTCATAGCTCACGCTGTAGGT
ATCTCAGTTCGGTGTAGGTCGTTCGCTCCAAGCTGGGCTGTGTGCACGAACCCCCCGTTCAGCCCGACCG
CTGCGCCTTATCCGGTAACTATCGTCTTGAGTCCAACCCGGTAAGACACGACTTATCGCCACTGGCAGCA
GCCACTGGTAACAGGATTAGCAGAGCGAGGTATGTAGGCGGTGCTACAGAGTTCTTGAAGTGGTGGCCTA
ACTACGGCTACACTAGAAGAACAGTATTTGGTATCTGCGCTCTGCTGAAGCCAGTTACCTTCGGAAAAAG
AGTTGGTAGCTCTTGATCCGGCAAACAAACCACCGCTGGTAGCGGTGGTTTTTTTGTTTGCAAGCAGCAG
ATTACGCGCAGAAAAAAAGGATCTCAAGAAGATCCTTTGATCTTTTCTACGGGGTCTGACGCTCAGTGGA
ACGAAAACTCACGTTAAGGGATTTTGGTCATGAGATTATCAAAAAGGATCTTCACCTAGATCCTTTTAAA
TTAAAAATGAAGTTTTAAATCAATCTAAAGTATATATGAGTAAACTTGGTCTGACAGTTACCAATGCTTA
ATCAGTGAGGCACCTATCTCAGCGATCTGTCTATTTCGTTCATCCATAGTTGCCTGACTCCCCGTCGTGT
AGATAACTACGATACGGGAGGGCTTACCATCTGGCCCCAGTGCTGCAATGATACCGCGAGACCCACGCTC
ACCGGCTCCAGATTTATCAGCAATAAACCAGCCAGCCGGAAGGGCCGAGCGCAGAAGTGGTCCTGCAACT
TTATCCGCCTCCATCCAGTCTATTAATTGTTGCCGGGAAGCTAGAGTAAGTAGTTCGCCAGTTAATAGTT
TGCGCAACGTTGTTGCCATTGCTACAGGCATCGTGGTGTCACGCTCGTCGTTTGGTATGGCTTCATTCAG
CTCCGGTTCCCAACGATCAAGGCGAGTTACATGATCCCCCATGTTGTGCAAAAAAGCGGTTAGCTCCTTC
GGTCCTCCGATCGTTGTCAGAAGTAAGTTGGCCGCAGTGTTATCACTCATGGTTATGGCAGCACTGCATA
ATTCTCTTACTGTCATGCCATCCGTAAGATGCTTTTCTGTGACTGGTGAGTACTCAACCAAGTCATTCTG
AGAATAGTGTATGCGGCGACCGAGTTGCTCTTGCCCGGCGTCAATACGGGATAATACCGCGCCACATAGC
AGAACTTTAAAAGTGCTCATCATTGGAAAACGTTCTTCGGGGCGAAAACTCTCAAGGATCTTACCGCTGT
TGAGATCCAGTTCGATGTAACCCACTCGTGCACCCAACTGATCTTCAGCATCTTTTACTTTCACCAGCGT
TTCTGGGTGAGCAAAAACAGGAAGGCAAAATGCCGCAAAAAAGGGAATAAGGGCGACACGGAAATGTTGA
ATACTCATACTCTTCCTTTTTCAATATTATTGAAGCATTTATCAGGGTTATTGTCTCATGAGCGGATACA
TATTTGAATGTATTTAGAAAAATAAACAAATAGGGGTTCCGCGCACATTTCCCCGAAAAGTGCCACCTGA
CGTCGACGGATCGGGAGATCAACTTGTTTATTGCAGCTTATAATGGTTACAAATAAAGCAATAGCATCAC
AAATTTCACAAATAAAGCATTTTTTTCACTGCATTCTAGTTGTGGTTTGTCCAAACTCATCAATGTATCT
TATCATGTCTGGATCAACTGGATAACTCAAGCTAACCAAAATCATCCCAAACTTCCCACCCCATACCCTA
TTACCACTGCCAATTACCTGTGGTTTCATTTACTCTAAACCTGTGATTCCTCTGAATTATTTTCATTTTA
AAGAAATTGTATTTGTTAAATATGTACTACAAACTTAGTAGTTGGAAGGGCTAATTCACTCCCAAAGAAG
ACAAGATATCCTTGATCTGTGGATCTACCACACACAAGGCTACTTCCCTGATTAGCAGAACTACACACCA
GGGCCAGGGGTCAGATATCCACTGACCTTTGGATGGTGCTACAAGCTAGTACCAGTTGAGCCAGATAAGG
TAGAAGAGGCCAATAAAGGAGAGAACACCAGCTTGTTACACCCTGTGAGCCTGCATGGGATGGATGACCC
GGAGAGAGAAGTGTTAGAGTGGAGGTTTGACAGCCGCCTAGCATTTCATCACGTGGCCCGAGAGCTGCAT
CCGGAGTACTTCAAGAA
